Addgene plasmid #12070: ARF17 pGreenII0229
Depositing lab: David Bartel. Depositing organization: Whitehead Institute for Biomedical Research. Publication: MicroRNA-directed regulation of Arabidopsis AUXIN RESPONSE FACTOR17 is essential for proper development and modulates expression of early auxin response genes. Mallory AC, Bartel DP, Bartel B. Plant Cell. 2005 May . 17(5):1360-75. 10.1105/tpc.105.031716 PubMed 15829600.
Backbone
  Vector backbone: pGreenII0229
  Backbone size w/o insert (bp): 5000
  Vector type: Plant Expression ; plant transformation via Agrobacterium
  Selectable markers: Basta
Growth in bacteria
  Bacterial resistance: Kanamycin, 50 μg/mL
  Growth temperature: 37°C
  Growth strain: DH5alpha
  Copy number: High Copy
Gene/Insert
  Gene/Insert name: ARF17 (alt name: auxin response transcription factor 17)
  Species: A. thaliana (mustard weed)
  Insert size (bp): 6600
  Entrez Gene: ARF17 (a.k.a. AT1G77850, F28K19.6, F28K19_6, auxin response factor 17)
  Cloning method: Restriction Enzyme; 5′ cloning site EcoRI (not destroyed); 3′ cloning site SpeI (destroyed during cloning)
  Sequencing primers: 5′ M13 forward 20; 3′ M13 reverse
Terms and licenses: Academic/Nonprofit Terms; Industry Terms: Not Available to Industry
Depositor comments: See "sequence" for full insert sequence. See article for cloning details.
How to cite: ARF17 pGreenII0229 was a gift from David Bartel (Addgene plasmid # 12070 ; http://n2t.net/addgene:12070 ; RRID:Addgene_12070)
