[The description below was written by a language model from this plasmid's Addgene catalogue record and pLannotate feature annotations shown in this document.]
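Description:
ARF17 pGreenII0229 is a plant binary vector for Agrobacterium-mediated transformation, built on the small pGreenII0229 backbone and carrying a roughly 6.6 kb fragment containing the Arabidopsis thaliana AUXIN RESPONSE FACTOR17 gene (AT1G77850). In E. coli the plasmid replicates at high copy from a ColE1/pUC-type origin and is selected with kanamycin through an aph(3')-Ia cassette located outside the T-DNA. The pSa origin supports replication in Agrobacterium; in the pGreen system this generally depends on replication functions supplied in trans by a helper plasmid, although the record does not mention one.

Between the nopaline-type left and right T-DNA border repeats lie two elements. Next to the left border is a plant selection cassette in which the NOS promoter drives the bar gene (phosphinothricin acetyltransferase), followed by the NOS terminator, giving Basta/glufosinate resistance in transformed plants. The rest of the T-DNA is a pBluescript-derived lacZα/multiple cloning region, flanked by T7 and T3 promoters, into which the ARF17 fragment was inserted using EcoRI and SpeI sites (the latter destroyed). The annotated ARF17 coding region occupies only about 2.2 kb of the insert, with about 2 kb of unannotated sequence upstream and more than 2 kb downstream. No heterologous plant promoter is annotated for it, which suggests a genomic fragment with native flanking regulatory sequence, though the record does not state this explicitly.

ARF17 encodes a transcription factor that binds auxin-responsive promoter elements. The associated publication concerns microRNA-directed regulation of ARF17 and its effects on development and early auxin response gene expression, so this construct is suited to introducing ARF17 into Arabidopsis for such studies.
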