Features (pLannotate 1.2.2; 20 found; start..end, strand, type, name):
     63..498     +  rep_origin     pSa ori: origin of replication from bacterial plasmid pSa
    625..647     +  misc_feature   LB T-DNA repeat: left border repeat from nopaline C58 T-DNA (truncated)
    671..923     -  terminator     NOS terminator: nopaline synthase terminator and poly(A) signal
    946..1494    -  CDS            bar: PAT_STRHY - Experimental evidence at protein level: Swiss-Prot protein existence level 1. Inactivates phosphinothricin (PPT) by transfer of an acetyl group from acetyl CoA. Can also acetylate demethylphosphinothricin but not PTT or glutamate. This enzyme is an effector of phosphinothricin tripeptide (PTT or bialaphos) resistance. From Streptomyces hygroscopicus. Introduced by genetic manipulation and expressed in glufosinate-tolerant maize by Dekalb Genetics.
   1536..1715    -  promoter       NOS promoter: nopaline synthase promoter
   1825..1980    -  CDS            lacZα (fragment): LacZα fragment of β-galactosidase; lacZ fragment
   1988..2006    +  promoter       T7 promoter: promoter for bacteriophage T7 RNA polymerase
   2015..2068    -  misc_feature   MCS (fragment): pBluescript multiple cloning site
   4002..6224    +  CDS            ARF17: ARFQ_ARATH - Experimental evidence at transcript level: Swiss-Prot protein existence level 2. Auxin response factors (ARFs) are transcriptional factors that bind specifically to the DNA sequence 5'-TGTCTC-3' found in the auxin-responsive promoter elements (AuxREs). Could act as transcriptional activator or repressor. Formation of heterodimers with Aux/IAA proteins may alter their ability to modulate early auxin response genes expression. From Arabidopsis thaliana (Mouse-ear cress).
   8666..8694    -  misc_feature   MCS (fragment): pBluescript multiple cloning site
   8707..8725    -  promoter       T3 promoter: promoter for bacteriophage T3 RNA polymerase
   8768..8790    -  protein_bind   lac operator (fragment): The lac repressor binds to the lac operator to inhibit transcription in E. coli. This inhibition can be relieved by adding lactose or isopropyl-β-D-thiogalactopyranoside (IPTG). lac repressor encoded by lacI
   8794..8824    -  promoter       lac promoter: promoter for the E. coli lac operon
   8839..8860    -  protein_bind   CAP binding site: CAP binding activates transcription in the presence of cAMP. E. coli catabolite activator protein
   8873..8965    -  CDS            lacI (fragment): lac repressor; lacI; The lac repressor binds to the lac operator to inhibit transcription in E. coli. This inhibition can be relieved by adding lactose or isopropyl-β-D-thiogalactopyranoside (IPTG).
   8967..9091    -  rep_origin     RSF ori (fragment): Plasmids containing the RSF 1030 origin of replication can be propagated in E. coli cells that contain additional plasmids with compatible origins.
   9099..9123    +  misc_feature   RB T-DNA repeat: right border repeat from nopaline C58 T-DNA
   9214..9802    -  rep_origin     ori: high-copy-number ColE1/pMB1/pBR322/pUC origin of replication
   9973..10788   -  CDS            KanR: aminoglycoside phosphotransferase; aph(3')-Ia; confers resistance to kanamycin in bacteria or G418 (Geneticin®) in eukaryotes
  10973..58      +  CDS            TRA2_ECOLX (fragment) (across the origin): Protein predicted: Swiss-Prot protein existence level 4. Required for transposition of transposon Tn903. From Escherichia coli.
>Addgene plasmid #12070 | ARF17 pGreenII0229 | addgene full sequence | sequence record 229827 | Addgene NGS Result
AGCTCTCATCAACCGTGGCTCCCTCACTTTCTGGCTGGATGATGGGGCGATTCAGGCGATCCCCATCCAA
CAGCCCGCCGTCGAGCGGGCTTTTTTATCCCCGGAAGCCTGTGGATAGAGGGTAGTTATCCACGTGAAAC
CGCTAATGCCCCGCAAAGCCTTGATTCACGGGGCTTTCCGGCCCGCTCCAAAAACTATCCACGTGAAATC
GCTAATCAGGGTACGTGAAATCGCTAATCGGAGTACGTGAAATCGCTAATAAGGTCACGTGAAATCGCTA
ATCAAAAAGGCACGTGAGAACGCTAATAGCCCTTTCAGATCAACAGCTTGCAAACACCCCTCGCTCCGGC
AAGTAGTTACAGCAAGTAGTATGTTCAATTAGCTTTTCAATTATGAATATATATATCAATTATTGGTCGC
CCTTGGCTTGTGGACAATGCGCTACGCGCACCGGCTCCGCCCGTGGACAACCGCAAGCGGTTGCCCACCG
TCGAGCGCCTTTGCCCACAACCCGGCGGCCGGCCGCAACAGATCGTTTTATAAATTTTTTTTTTTGAAAA
AGAAAAAGCCCGAAAGGCGGCAACCTCTCGGGCTTCTGGATTTCCGATCCCCGGAATTAGATCTTGGCAG
GATATATTGTGGTGTAACGTTATCAGCTTGCATGCCGGTCGATCTAGTAACATAGATGACACCGCGCGCG
ATAATTTATCCTAGTTTGCGCGCTATATTTTGTTTTCTATCGCGTATTAAATGTATAATTGCGGGACTCT
AATCATAAAAACCCATCTCATAAATAACGTCATGCATTACATGTTAATTATTACATGCTTAACGTAATTC
AACAGAAATTATATGATAATCATCGCAAGACCGGCAACAGGATTCAATCTTAAGAAACTTTATTGCCAAA
TGTTTGAACGATCTGCTTGACTCTAGGGGTCATCAGATTTCGGTGACGGGCAGGACCGGACGGGGCGGCA
CCGGCAGGCTGAAGTCCAGCTGCCAGAAACCCACGTCATGCCAGTTCCCGTGCTTGAAGCCGGCCGCCCG
CAGCATGCCGCGGGGGGCATATCCGAGCGCCTCGTGCATGCGCACGCTCGGGTCGTTGGGCAGCCCGATG
ACAGCGACCACGCTCTTGAAGCCCTGTGCCTCCAGGGACTTCAGCAGGTGGGTGTAGAGCGTGGAGCCCA
GTCCCGTCCGCTGGTGGCGGGGGGAGACGTACACGGTCGACTCGGCCGTCCAGTCGTAGGCGTTGCGTGC
CTTCCAGGGACCCGCGTAGGCGATGCCGGCGACCTCGCCGTCCACCTCGGCGACGAGCCAGGGATAGCGC
TCCCGCAGACGGACGAGGTCGTCCGTCCACTCCTGCGGTTCCTGCGGCTCGGTACGGAAGTTGACCGTGC
TTGTCTCGATGTAGTGGTTGACGATGGTGCAGACCGCCGGCATGTCCGCCTCGGTGGCACGGCGGATGTC
GGCCGGGCGTCGTTCTGGGCTCATGGTAGATCCCCTCGATCGAGTTGAGAGTGAATATGAGACTCTAATT
GGATACCGAGGGGAATTTATGGAACGTCAGTGGAGCATTTTTGACAAGAAATATTTGCTAGCTGATAGTG
ACCTTAGGCGACTTTTGAACGCGCAATAATGGTTTCTGACGTATGTGCTTAGCTCATTAAACTCCAGAAA
CCCGCGGCTCAGTGGCTCCTTCAACGTTGCGGTTCTGTCAGTTCCAAACGTAAAACGGCTTGTCCCGCGT
CATCGGCGGGGGTCATAACGTGACTCCCTTAATTCTCCGCTCATGATCGATAACATTAACGCTTACAATT
TCCATTCGCCATTCAGGCTGCGCAACTGTTGGGAAGGGCGATCGGTGCGGGCCTCTTCGCTATTACGCCA
GCTGGCGAAAGGGGGATGTGCTGCAAGGCGATTAAGTTGGGTAACGCCAGGGTTTTCCCAGTCACGACGT
TGTAAAACGACGGCCAGTGAGCGCGCGTAATACGACTCACTATAGGGCGAATTGGGTACCGGGCCCCCCC
TCGAGGTCGACGGTATCGATAAGCTTGATATCGAATTCTTAAATCTTTTTGCTGTGTTCTTATAAAGAAA
CATCATCTATTAAAGTTGTCTTCGTTTGGATTTGGTTTTGACGACTTTGGGAAATATTTATGTTTAAGAA
GGTTTCATTGGTCATTGACTTTTATATATTATATCGTAACCATGATGTGATAGTGGGCCTTAGATCAACA
AACATGCGAAAAACAGAAGCAGAGGCCCGTTTCAACGGAGCATAATAAATTGCATTCTCTGTCTTTTGTT
TTTAGGTTTTTTTTTTAACTGATAGATGTGCCGTCGAAAATAATATTGATATTTAAAAATTCACAACAAA
CATTCTTAACTGACCCACCCATCTATCTGCTATTCCCACGCGCCAAGGAAAATAATAATAATAGCGAAAT
TGATTTTTACATTTATTTATTGATAGATAATTTGTGTATTGTTAAGATTAACAGATTTTAAGGGATTAAA
GTGGAAAAGGTAAACCGAAGACAACTTGCCATTTACTGATTTACAACAATCCAAATTTAAAAACAAATGG
TCCCAGTTTTTAGGGTTGTCACTTAAATTTATCGAAATATTTACACTTTAATTGGGTAAAACATAATGGA
CAGAAAAACAAATATTGTGACAAACAAAAAAACATGTTTTCACCAAGAAAAACAAAAACAAAAAAGATGT
AAAGCTTTTCTTACATCTGTACAAAATAAAAGCAGACGAAATTGTACTTTATTTTCCTTATTAAATTGTC
GGTATGTTTTATATGTTGTGAAAAGTAGAATGGATAACCAAATAAAAATTACTGACATCTTAATAAAGTT
GGTTCAACCGGTTTAAAATGTATTTTTTTAGTGTTAACAACTTAAAGCTTTTTTCGATTATCGAATTGCA
ACAAACAAATATATTAACAGAAAAAAGGAATCATGTATCTATTTCAATATCCTGTTTTTTTTCTTCCATT
TGGATATTTAGATCTTTTTCTGAATTTATCTTGTTCTTAAATTAAAACAGAAAAAAAGATTAAAAGTAAG
ACAGCTTGCTAATGGCAACCGCAACAAACAAGATAATTTTGAAACGGATCCACTTGGATTTTCTTTGATT
TTGTAGAAAAATTGACAAATTGCTTTTGTATAAAAACAAAAAATGTACCGTAAAAACACACACATAAAAA
ATAAAAAGTGATAATGACAAACAAATAAAGTGGTATTTTTCTTTTATCTACTAATGTGATTATAAAAAAA
TCGACATTGAAAATTTCAACACATCTTTTTCGCCAAAACCTGAAAATGGTCTTATTATAACATAAATTAG
TTTTTTTGTCTTTCTATTATATATTCAATAACTCATCCCAACTTGAACAAACCTATTTCAAATTTTTTTG
TCTTGAATAATGATAAGTTCCGTAGTGTTCTTTTCTGTTGTGACAAAAAATACTAGCTAACGAGGGATAA
GCACAAAAACATGATTAATGTTTCTCTAATCATTCTAAAAATCTACAGGAATATTCCCTTTTCAGTTTTT
TCTTTCTTAAATGCATTTCTTAGTTCTTCATAATTCAGTGAGTTTTAATAACAATAATAAAAAAAAGAGC
ATCATTAATTGAACCTAAAAATAATGAGAAGAAAAACCAAAAAGATAGAGAGTAAGATGCACGCGCTAAA
GATCGAACGGTTAATAGAATCAGGTTAGTGAAGAGAGATATTAAAAGTTTGTTGTCGTGTGGCAAAAACT
ATAATTTCCTTCTCACAAACAAAAAAAATAAAATCAAACACAAAATCCCGTAGCATCGTAACAGTAATTC
GCTATTATCTCCTCACCCTCCGCTTTCGCTTCCCTTCTCTGCCCGTTTCAATTCCTTCTAAGACATCACG
GTCTCTCTCTATAAAAACAGTACCTACCTCTTCTTCTTCTTCTTCATTCGCTGACTTCGTTTACACTGAA
AACAAATACCTATGTCACCGCCGTCGGCAACCGCCGGTGACATCAACCACCGTGAAGTAGACCCGACGAT
CTGGCGCGCTTGTGCTGGAGCCTCCGTCCAGATCCCTGTCCTTCACTCTAGGGTTTACTACTTTCCACAA
GGTCACGTTGAGCACTGTTGCCCTCTCCTCTCTACTCTTCCTTCCTCCACCTCGCCGGTTCCATGTATCA
TCACTTCAATTCAGTTGCTCGCCGATCCGGTCACCGACGAGGTCTTTGCTCACCTTATTCTTCAACCGAT
GACGCAGCAGCAGTTTACTCCGACTAATTATTCACGATTCGGCAGATTCGATGGCGATGTTGATGATAAC
AACAAGGTGACTACCTTCGCCAAAATTCTCACGCCTTCTGATGCTAACAATGGAGGTGGCTTCTCCGTTC
CTCGTTTCTGTGCTGATTCCGTCTTCCCTCTGCTTAATTTTCAAATCGATCCACCGGTTCAGAAGCTCTA
CGTCACTGATATCCATGGAGCTGTTTGGGATTTCAGGCATATCTATCGCGGTACACCGAGGCGTCACTTG
CTAACAACGGGATGGAGTAAGTTCGTCAATAGCAAGAAGCTCATCGCTGGAGATTCGGTGGTGTTTATGA
GAAAATCTGCAGATGAGATGTTCATCGGCGTTAGGAGAACTCCGATCTCAAGCAGCGACGGAGGAAGTAG
CTATTACGGAGGAGATGAGTATAACGGTTACTACAGTCAGAGTAGCGTTGCCAAGGAAGATGATGGGAGT
CCGAAGAAGACGTTTAGGAGATCTGGGAATGGTAAGTTGACTGCTGAGGCTGTGACGGATGCGATCAATA
GAGCGTCTCAGGGATTACCATTTGAGGTGGTGTTTTATCCGGCTGCTGGATGGTCTGAGTTTGTTGTGAG
AGCTGAAGATGTTGAGTCTTCAATGTCTATGTATTGGACTCCTGGGACTCGAGTCAAGATGGCTATGGAG
ACTGAAGATTCTTCTCGGATCACATGGTTTCAAGGCATCGTTTCCTCTACTTATCAGGAGACCGGTCCAT
GGCGTGGATCTCCATGGAAGCAGCTTCAGGTATATGATGTTTTTGAAATGGTCTTTGCTCTTCTTATCTC
TATAATGTTGCGTTAATGGAACAATTCAGAATCGATCTTGTATCTGTTGTGTGCAAGCCTTTCATGAGTA
GTTTAAGTCTCATCCTGGTTATTCAAATGTCAATTGGGTTTTGAATGTTGTTTTGATTGCTGTGTTGTTG
TTTTGAAGGTAAATATTGGAAACAGGATAAGTTAATTCATACGAAAATGAATGTTCTCTCTCAGATTCAT
CTTCTATAAGATGGAATTGAAACTGGAAGATTTGGCTTAGTATTGTTTGTGTTGAGCGTCCGTGATGTAG
AGTTGCTTTTCATTATCCTTCTTTGGCCACGCATTGTACATTGTGTTTGTTAAACTAGAGTTCCTCTGAT
TAGTCTTATGAGATACTCCTTTTTTGCCAATATATTCTACTTCCTCTGATTAGTTCCTTTGTTTTTAACT
TGCGTAGATCACATGGGATGAACCTGAGATTCTGCAAAACGTGAAGAGGGTGAATCCATGGCAAGTGGAA
ATTGCTGCACATGCAACTCAACTGCATACCCCTTTCCCTCCAGCAAAGAGGTTGAAGTATCCACAACCCG
GAGGAGGGTTCTTGAGTGGAGATGATGGAGAAATCCTTTATCCTCAAAGTGGACTGTCTAGTGCAGCAGC
ACCTGATCCAAGTCCTTCTATGTTCTCGTATTCTACATTTCCTGCTGGCATGCAGGGAGCCAGGCAATAT
GATTTTGGGTCTTTCAATCCAACCGGATTCATTGGAGGAAATCCTCCCCAGCTATTCACCAATAACTTCT
TAAGTCCGCTTCCTGATTTGGGAAAAGTGTCGACTGAGATGATGAACTTTGGCAGTCCGCCATCAGATAA
CTTATCGCCTAATAGCAACACCACTAATCTGTCCTCTGGAAATGACCTGGTTGGAAACCGAGGCCCCCTT
TCAAAGAAAGTTAACTCGATTCAGTTGTTTGGCAAGATCATTACCGTGGAGGAGCATTCTGAGAGCGGTC
CTGCAGAGTCTGGCTTGTGTGAAGAGGATGGCAGCAAAGAGTCCAGCGACAATGAGACACAGTTGTCCTT
ATCACATGCTCCTCCAAGCGTGCCTAAACATTCCAACAGCAACGCAGGTTCTAGCTCCCAAGGTATATTC
CGATCTCTCTCAAGTACAATAATCAATTGAATCAGTTGCTATAAGCTTTTATTACTGTTTTGCACAAGGC
AATTTCTCTTCCTTTCCCATGAACTATATTATGTAGAGTAGGAAACACAATCATGATTTCTGATATGACT
TGACTGATGATGATACTTGTGAAAACTATCTATATATCTCTTCAGTAATCAGTCGCCTTGAGGTAATTGG
AATTTGGAACTTGAACATTACTTGGATTTTAACTTTTCAATAGCATAAGCTTTCCTGTTTCATCATATAT
GTTTCACTATACTTGGTATGCTTTTATTACTGCTGATATTTACTATTCCTGCTATTTTTTTTGGGTCTCG
TTAACGGTAATAAGGACACAGAATTGGCTCTTTTATCCATCTGAACTAGACATTACTGTACAAGTAGATG
AAGAATTATGTGGTTCCATTACAAATTTGATTTGCAGAAAGCTTGAAGCTGCTGCTTATAGACGATTATA
ATGTTGGAAGATCCTGAAGCTTGGAATGATTTGTACTTTTCTTCTGTTTGTGTGTGTTTTGACAGGTTAA
AAAGTGAAAGAAGTGGTGGATCTTTGCTGGAATCTCCAAGTCCTAAGTAGTAGTAGTAGTACTATTATAT
ATAATTCTGTTGTTTCTGCAATTGACTTTTCTCTGGCTTTTCTTTGCCACGTGACGATTCCGTTTTTTAC
TTTCTTTCTTTTTTTTTTATCAATTTCTCAGACACATTTGATGAACATCTCGCTCTCATCTAATCGTTAA
CTATTTTTATTGGGGTAAATGTCTGGATTTGTCTTACCTAAACATGTTTTAAGACTGATGTTTATGCAGA
GTGAAAACAGCAAATAATTTAATGCTTTATTCAATCCCTATGCAATGGATCTAACTTAACGGCGCCAACC
AGAGAGTTTTACTAACTGTTTTTTGCTTTTAGTTAATATTCCTAATAAATAAAAAGACTGCCAATAATAA
AATCGGACCATTTTTATTCTCCTAATAAATAAAAGAAGCTCAAGGGAGGTCCCTCCTACACTTTTCTGAC
TCCTTTATGTTCTGTTCTCTGTGATTCATTAACGGATCAGCTATAGCATTTCCAATTTGTCAGTAAGTTA
GGGTTGGTTTGATTAGCTAATAGCTACCAATGAGACAAAATATATTAGGTTGGTTTGATTAGCAATTAAG
ACGACGACTTGAATTATGCATAAAAAGACATTTGAGATTTGAAGATCTCATTAAACAATTGGAGGAGACT
TGGCTCCATGTCTCTCACTGTTTTGCACGGTAATAGGAGTACTACATTATATAAATTTGGTAAAACTAGA
TCAACATCAGATTGTTTCAATGTTTATGTGTACTTGGGAAGAGTGGCCCTGCAGGTCTTAATTTAAGTTT
CCTCAAGTGGTAATAGTATGAAAAAATATAAACGTATATGTTCTTGGACAATTAGCTGTAAGTTACAGCC
TGTAACGCAAACTTGAGAGTGTAAATAAGGACAACAACAACAAAAGTAAATAAGAAAATTTCAGAAATAT
GGTTATGTGTTGAGGAGACACAAATCATTCCTGGTTCTGACTTCAATCATACTCTCTGCATAAAAGAAGT
AGTAGTAGTAGTACATAAGGACAAAAAACTATTAAATGTAATTATTTGATCTACAAAATGTTATTTCAAC
TTGAGCAAAAAAATGTAAAATGTTAATTTCAAAATAAAAATAAAAAGAAGCAAGTGGGTGAAGTTTCTGC
ATGGTAAAAAGTGTGAAAGAAGAACATGAGAAGAGGAGTGGTGTCCTCTGCGGAAGAGGCAAAGCCTGAC
TCAAGTTTTCTAGTAAAAAACACTTTCCACATAGCATTTTTTTTTTTTTTTTTTTATTATTATCATACTT
TTGGTTTCCTGTTAATTGATATTTGATGATGCTGTCCTCTCTCTATCTCCCGACTCCCATATCCTTATAA
TTTGATGTGGATTGGACAAAACAAATGAATGAAAACGCATCAAACAGAGCAAATAATACTAAATAAACAA
GATAAATATTGGAGAGAAAGAAAAAAACAAGAAAATTGCTAATAATATTTTGAGAAATAAAATCAAACAA
AAAAAAAAACTCATCATAAAAAAAGTAGAGCACGAGATGCTTTCTCACTCTCTCTGTGGATCACTCTGTC
TTGCATCTAAGTCAAATCAAGTCCAATCCTCAGGTTTTTAATCATTTGCTTCTTTTTTTTTGTCTTGACC
AAATTCATTTTATTACCTCCCCTGCAACTCTTTTCCGTATAGAAAAGACAACTGTCACAAGCTACTCTCT
TTCGCAGTCAATTTTTATTCAAAAAGCAACCCACAACGGCCAAAAAAGTGTAATAGAAGATTCAAATGGA
ATACTTTTACTTAGAAACCTTTTTAACTTTCACATTTTAACTTCTACAAACAGTACTAGAGCGGCCGCCA
CCGCGGTGGAGCTCCAGCTTTTGTTCCCTTTAGTGAGGGTTAATTGCGCGCTTGGCGTAATCATGGTCAT
AGCTGTTTCCTGTGTGAAATTGTTATCCGCTCACAATTCCACACAACATACGAGCCGGAAGCATAAAGTG
TAAAGCCTGGGGTGCCTAATGAGTGAGCTAACTCACATTAATTGCGTTGCGCTCACTGCCCGCTTTCCAG
TCGGGAAACCTGTCGTGCCAGCTGCATTAATGAATCGGCCAACGCGCGGGGAGAGGCGGTTTGCGTATTG
GGCGCTCTTCCGCTTCCTCGCTCACTGACTCGCTGCGCTCGGTCGTTCGGCTGCGGCGAGCGGTATCAGC
TCACTCAAAGGCGGTAATACGGTTATCCACAGAATCAGGGGATAACGCAGGAAAGAACATGAAGGCCTTG
ACAGGATATATTGGCGGGTAAACTAAGTCGCTGTATGTGTTTGTTTGAGATCTCATGTGAGCAAAAGGCC
AGCAAAAGGCCAGGAACCGTAAAAAGGCCGCGTTGCTGGCGTTTTTCCATAGGCTCCGCCCCCCTGACGA
GCATCACAAAAATCGACGCTCAAGTCAGAGGTGGCGAAACCCGACAGGACTATAAAGATACCAGGCGTTT
CCCCCTGGAAGCTCCCTCGTGCGCTCTCCTGTTCCGACCCTGCCGCTTACCGGATACCTGTCCGCCTTTC
TCCCTTCGGGAAGCGTGGCGCTTTCTCATAGCTCACGCTGTAGGTATCTCAGTTCGGTGTAGGTCGTTCG
CTCCAAGCTGGGCTGTGTGCACGAACCCCCCGTTCAGCCCGACCGCTGCGCCTTATCCGGTAACTATCGT
CTTGAGTCCAACCCGGTAAGACACGACTTATCGCCACTGGCAGCAGCCACTGGTAACAGGATTAGCAGAG
CGAGGTATGTAGGCGGTGCTACAGAGTTCTTGAAGTGGTGGCCTAACTACGGCTACACTAGAAGAACAGT
ATTTGGTATCTGCGCTCTGCTGAAGCCAGTTACCTTCGGAAGAAGAGTTGGTAGCTCTTGATCCGGCAAA
CAAACCACCGCTGGTAGCGGTGGTTTTTTTGTTTGCAAGCAGCAGATTACGCGCAGAAAAAAAGGATCTC
AAGAAGATCCTTTGATCTTTTCTACGGGGTCTGACGCTCAGTGGAACGAAAACTCACGTTAAGGGATTTT
GGTCATGAGATTATCAAAAAGGATCTTCACCTAGATCCTTTTAAATTAAAAATGAAGTTTTAAATCAATC
TAAAGTATATATGTGTAACATTGGTCTAGTGATTAGAAAAACTCATCGAGCATCAAATGAAACTGCAATT
TATTCATATCAGGATTATCAATACCATATTTTTGAAAAAGCCGTTTCTGTAATGAAGGAGAAAACTCACC
GAGGCAGTTCCATAGGATGGCAAGATCCTGGTATCGGTCTGCGATTCCGACTCGTCCAACATCAATACAA
CCTATTAATTTCCCCTCGTCAAAAATAAGGTTATCAAGTGAGAAATCACCATGAGTGACGACTGAATCCG
GTGAGAATGGCAAAAGTTTATGCATTTCTTTCCAGACTTGTTCAACAGGCCAGCCATTACGCTCGTCATC
AAAATCACTCGCATCAACCAAACCGTTATTCATTCGTGATTGCGCCTGAGCGAGACGAAATACGCGATCG
CTGTTAAAAGGACAATTACAAACAGGAATCGAATGCAACCGGCGCAGGAACACTGCCAGCGCATCAACAA
TATTTTCACCTGAATCAGGATATTCTTCTAATACCTGGAATGCTGTTTTCCCTGGGATCGCAGTGGTGAG
TAACCATGCATCATCAGGAGTACGGATAAAATGCTTGATGGTCGGAAGAGGCATAAATTCCGTCAGCCAG
TTTAGTCTGACCATCTCATCTGTAACATCATTGGCAACGCTACCTTTGCCATGTTTCAGAAACAACTCTG
GCGCATCGGGCTTCCCATACAATCGGTAGATTGTCGCACCTGATTGCCCGACATTATCGCGAGCCCATTT
ATACCCATATAAATCAGCATCCATGTTGGAATTTAATCGCGGCCTTGAGCAAGACGTTTCCCGTTGAATA
TGGCTCATAACACCCCTTGTATTACTGTTTATGTAAGCAGACAGTTTTATTGTTCATGATGATATATTTT
TATCTTGTGCAATGTAACATCAGAGATTTTGAGACACAACGTGGCTTTGTTGAATAAATCGAACTTTTGC
TGAGTTGAAGGATCAGATCACGCATCTTCCCGACAACGCAGACCGTTCCGTGGCAAAGCAAAAGTTCAAA
ATCACCAACTGGTCCACCTACAACAA
